>Addgene plasmid #90589 | CDC25B B4.2 gRNA | addgene full sequence | sequence record 183303 | Addgene NGS Result
GCGCCCAATACGCAAACCGCCTCTCCCCGCGCGTTGGCCGATTCATTAATGCAGCTGGCACGACAGGTTT
CCCGACTGGAAAGCGGGCAGTGAGCGCAACGCAATTAATGTGAGTTAGCTCACTCATTAGGCACCCCAGG
CTTTACACTTTATGCTTCCGGCTCGTATGTTGTGTGGAATTGTGAGCGGATAACAATTTCACACAGGAAA
CAGCTATGACCATGATTACGCCAAGCGCGCAATTAACCCTCACTAAAGGGAACAAAAGCTGGAGCTGCAA
GCTTAATGTAGTCTTATGCAATACTCTTGTAGTCTTGCAACATGGTAACGATGAGTTAGCAACATGCCTT
ACAAGGAGAGAAAAAGCACCGTGCATGCCGATTGGTGGAAGTAAGGTGGTACGATCGTGCCTTATTAGGA
AGGCAACAGACGGGTCTGACATGGATTGGACGAACCACTGAATTGCCGCATTGCAGAGATATTGTATTTA
AGTGCCTAGCTCGATACATAAACGGGTCTCTCTGGTTAGACCAGATCTGAGCCTGGGAGCTCTCTGGCTA
ACTAGGGAACCCACTGCTTAAGCCTCAATAAAGCTTGCCTTGAGTGCTTCAAGTAGTGTGTGCCCGTCTG
TTGTGTGACTCTGGTAACTAGAGATCCCTCAGACCCTTTTAGTCAGTGTGGAAAATCTCTAGCAGTGGCG
CCCGAACAGGGACTTGAAAGCGAAAGGGAAACCAGAGGAGCTCTCTCGACGCAGGACTCGGCTTGCTGAA
GCGCGCACGGCAAGAGGCGAGGGGCGGCGACTGGTGAGTACGCCAAAAATTTTGACTAGCGGAGGCTAGA
AGGAGAGAGATGGGTGCGAGAGCGTCAGTATTAAGCGGGGGAGAATTAGATCGCGATGGGAAAAAATTCG
GTTAAGGCCAGGGGGAAAGAAAAAATATAAATTAAAACATATAGTATGGGCAAGCAGGGAGCTAGAACGA
TTCGCAGTTAATCCTGGCCTGTTAGAAACATCAGAAGGCTGTAGACAAATACTGGGACAGCTACAACCAT
CCCTTCAGACAGGATCAGAAGAACTTAGATCATTATATAATACAGTAGCAACCCTCTATTGTGTGCATCA
AAGGATAGAGATAAAAGACACCAAGGAAGCTTTAGACAAGATAGAGGAAGAGCAAAACAAAAGTAAGACC
ACCGCACAGCAAGCGGCCGCTGATCTTCAGACCTGGAGGAGGAGATATGAGGGACAATTGGAGAAGTGAA
TTATATAAATATAAAGTAGTAAAAATTGAACCATTAGGAGTAGCACCCACCAAGGCAAAGAGAAGAGTGG
TGCAGAGAGAAAAAAGAGCAGTGGGAATAGGAGCTTTGTTCCTTGGGTTCTTGGGAGCAGCAGGAAGCAC
TATGGGCGCAGCGTCAATGACGCTGACGGTACAGGCCAGACAATTATTGTCTGGTATAGTGCAGCAGCAG
AACAATTTGCTGAGGGCTATTGAGGCGCAACAGCATCTGTTGCAACTCACAGTCTGGGGCATCAAGCAGC
TCCAGGCAAGAATCCTGGCTGTGGAAAGATACCTAAAGGATCAACAGCTCCTGGGGATTTGGGGTTGCTC
TGGAAAACTCATTTGCACCACTGCTGTGCCTTGGAATGCTAGTTGGAGTAATAAATCTCTGGAACAGATT
TGGAATCACACGACCTGGATGGAGTGGGACAGAGAAATTAACAATTACACAAGCTTAATACACTCCTTAA
TTGAAGAATCGCAAAACCAGCAAGAAAAGAATGAACAAGAATTATTGGAATTAGATAAATGGGCAAGTTT
GTGGAATTGGTTTAACATAACAAATTGGCTGTGGTATATAAAATTATTCATAATGATAGTAGGAGGCTTG
GTAGGTTTAAGAATAGTTTTTGCTGTACTTTCTATAGTGAATAGAGTTAGGCAGGGATATTCACCATTAT
CGTTTCAGACCCACCTCCCAACCCCGAGGGGACCCAGAGAGGGCCTATTTCCCATGATTCCTTCATATTT
GCATATACGATACAAGGCTGTTAGAGAGATAATTAGAATTAATTTGACTGTAAACACAAAGATATTAGTA
CAAAATACGTGACGTAGAAAGTAATAATTTCTTGGGTAGTTTGCAGTTTTAAAATTATGTTTTAAAATGG
ACTATCATATGCTTACCGTAACTTGAAAGTATTTCGATTTCTTGGCTTTATATATCTTGTGGAAAGGACG
AAACACCGCAGACCATGCACGACCTCGCGTTTAAGAGCTATGCTGGAAACAGCATAGCAAGTTTAAATAA
GGCTAGTCCGTTATCAACTTGAAAAAGTGGCACCGAGTCGGTGCTTTTTTTGAATTCTAGATCTTGAGAC
AAATGGCAGTATTCATCCACAATTTTAAAAGAAAAGGGGGGATTGGGGGGTACAGTGCAGGGGAAAGAAT
AGTAGACATAATAGCAACAGACATACAAACTAAAGAATTACAAAAACAAATTACAAAAATTCAAAATTTT
CGGGTTTATTACAGGGACAGCAGAGATCCACTTTGGCGCCGGCTCGAGTGGCTCCGGTGCCCGTCAGTGG
GCAGAGCGCACATCGCCCACAGTCCCCGAGAAGTTGGGGGGAGGGGTCGGCAATTGAACCGGTGCCTAGA
GAAGGTGGCGCGGGGTAAACTGGGAAAGTGATGTCGTGTACTGGCTCCGCCTTTTTCCCGAGGGTGGGGG
AGAACCGTATATAAGTGCAGTAGTCGCCGTGAACGTTCTTTTTCGCAACGGGTTTGCCGCCAGAACACAG
GTGTCGTGACGCGGGATCCGCCACCATGACCGAGTACAAGCCCACGGTGCGCCTCGCCACCCGCGACGAC
GTCCCCAGGGCCGTACGCACCCTCGCCGCCGCGTTCGCCGACTACCCCGCCACGCGCCACACCGTCGATC
CGGACCGCCACATCGAGCGGGTCACCGAGCTGCAAGAACTCTTCCTCACGCGCGTCGGGCTCGACATCGG
CAAGGTGTGGGTCGCGGACGACGGCGCCGCGGTGGCGGTCTGGACCACGCCGGAGAGCGTCGAAGCGGGG
GCGGTGTTCGCCGAGATCGGCCCGCGCATGGCCGAGTTGAGCGGTTCCCGGCTGGCCGCGCAGCAACAGA
TGGAAGGCCTCCTGGCGCCGCACCGGCCCAAGGAGCCCGCGTGGTTCCTGGCCACCGTCGGAGTCTCGCC
CGACCACCAGGGCAAGGGTCTGGGCAGCGCCGTCGTGCTCCCCGGAGTGGAGGCGGCCGAGCGCGCCGGG
GTGCCCGCCTTCCTGGAGACCTCCGCGCCCCGCAACCTCCCCTTCTACGAGCGGCTCGGCTTCACCGTCA
CCGCCGACGTCGAGGTGCCCGAAGGACCGCGCACCTGGTGCATGACCCGCAAGCCCGGTGCCTGAACGCG
TTAAGTCGACAATCAACCTCTGGATTACAAAATTTGTGAAAGATTGACTGGTATTCTTAACTATGTTGCT
CCTTTTACGCTATGTGGATACGCTGCTTTAATGCCTTTGTATCATGCTATTGCTTCCCGTATGGCTTTCA
TTTTCTCCTCCTTGTATAAATCCTGGTTGCTGTCTCTTTATGAGGAGTTGTGGCCCGTTGTCAGGCAACG
TGGCGTGGTGTGCACTGTGTTTGCTGACGCAACCCCCACTGGTTGGGGCATTGCCACCACCTGTCAGCTC
CTTTCCGGGACTTTCGCTTTCCCCCTCCCTATTGCCACGGCGGAACTCATCGCCGCCTGCCTTGCCCGCT
GCTGGACAGGGGCTCGGCTGTTGGGCACTGACAATTCCGTGGTGTTGTCGGGGAAATCATCGTCCTTTCC
TTGGCTGCTCGCCTGTGTTGCCACCTGGATTCTGCGCGGGACGTCCTTCTGCTACGTCCCTTCGGCCCTC
AATCCAGCGGACCTTCCTTCCCGCGGCCTGCTGCCGGCTCTGCGGCCTCTTCCGCGTCTTCGCCTTCGCC
CTCAGACGAGTCGGATCTCCCTTTGGGCCGCCTCCCCGCGTCGACTTTAAGACCAATGACTTACAAGGCA
GCTGTAGATCTTAGCCACTTTTTAAAAGAAAAGGGGGGACTGGAAGGGCTAATTCACTCCCAACGAAGAC
AAGATCTGCTTTTTGCTTGTACTGGGTCTCTCTGGTTAGACCAGATCTGAGCCTGGGAGCTCTCTGGCTA
ACTAGGGAACCCACTGCTTAAGCCTCAATAAAGCTTGCCTTGAGTGCTTCAAGTAGTGTGTGCCCGTCTG
TTGTGTGACTCTGGTAACTAGAGATCCCTCAGACCCTTTTAGTCAGTGTGGAAAATCTCTAGCAGTACGT
ATAGTAGTTCATGTCATCTTATTATTCAGTATTTATAACTTGCAAAGAAATGAATATCAGAGAGTGAGAG
GAACTTGTTTATTGCAGCTTATAATGGTTACAAATAAAGCAATAGCATCACAAATTTCACAAATAAAGCA
TTTTTTTCACTGCATTCTAGTTGTGGTTTGTCCAAACTCATCAATGTATCTTATCATGTCTGGCTCTAGC
TATCCCGCCCCTAACTCCGCCCATCCCGCCCCTAACTCCGCCCAGTTCCGCCCATTCTCCGCCCCATGGC
TGACTAATTTTTTTTATTTATGCAGAGGCCGAGGCCGCCTCGGCCTCTGAGCTATTCCAGAAGTAGTGAG
GAGGCTTTTTTGGAGGCCTAGGGACGTACCCAATTCGCCCTATAGTGAGTCGTATTACGCGCGCTCACTG
GCCGTCGTTTTACAACGTCGTGACTGGGAAAACCCTGGCGTTACCCAACTTAATCGCCTTGCAGCACATC
CCCCTTTCGCCAGCTGGCGTAATAGCGAAGAGGCCCGCACCGATCGCCCTTCCCAACAGTTGCGCAGCCT
GAATGGCGAATGGG
[124 nt withheld, positions 4915-5038]
C
[91 nt withheld, positions 5040-5130]
A
[49 nt withheld, positions 5132-5180]
CCTTTGACGTTGGAGTCCACGTTCTTT
[37 nt withheld, positions 5208-5244]
ACCCTATCTCGGTCTATTCTTTTGATTTATAAGGGATTTTGCCGATTTCGGCCTATTGGTTAAAAAATGA
GCTGATTTAACAAAAATTTAACGCGAATTTTAACAAAATATTAACGCTTACAATTTAGGTGGCACTTTTC
GGGGAAATGTGCGCGGAACCCCTATTTGTTTATTTTTCTAAATACATTCAAATATGTATCCGCTCATGAG
ACAATAACCCTGATAAATGCTTCAATAATATTGAAAAAGGAAGAGTATGAGTATTCAACATTTCCGTGTC
GCCCTTATTCCCTTTTTTGCGGCATTTTGCCTTCCTGTTTTTGCTCACCCAGAAACGCTGGTGAAAGTAA
AAGATGCTGAAGATCAGTTGGGTGCACGAGTGGGTTACATCGAACTGGATCTCAACAGCGGTAAGATCCT
TGAGAGTTTTCGCCCCGAAGAACGTTTTCCAATGATGAGCACTTTTAAAGTTCTGCTATGTGGCGCGGTA
TTATCCCGTATTGACGCCGGGCAAGAGCAACTCGGTCGCCGCATACACTATTCTCAGAATGACTTGGTTG
AGTACTCACCAGTCACAGAAAAGCATCTTACGGATGGCATGACAGTAAGAGAATTATGCAGTGCTGCCAT
AACCATGAGTGATAACACTGCGGCCAACTTACTTCTGACAACGATCGGAGGACCGAAGGAGCTAACCGCT
TTTTTGCACAACATGGGGGATCATGTAACTCGCCTTGATCGTTGGGAACCGGAGCTGAATGAAGCCATAC
CAAACGACGAGCGTGACACCACGATGCCTGTAGCAATGGCAACAACGTTGCGCAAACTATTAACTGGCGA
ACTACTTACTCTAGCTTCCCGGCAACAATTAATAGACTGGATGGAGGCGGATAAAGTTGCAGGACCACTT
CTGCGCTCGGCCCTTCCGGCTGGCTGGTTTATTGCTGATAAATCTGGAGCCGGTGAGCGTGGGTCTCGCG
GTATCATTGCAGCACTGGGGCCAGATGGTAAGCCCTCCCGTATCGTAGTTATCTACACGACGGGGAGTCA
GGCAACTATGGATGAACGAAATAGACAGATCGCTGAGATAGGTGCCTCACTGATTAAGCATTGGTAACTG
TCAGACCAAGTTTACTCATATATACTTTAGATTGATTTAAAACTTCATTTTTAATTTAAAAGGATCTAGG
TGAAGATCCTTTTTGATAATCTCATGACCAAAATCCCTTAACGTGAGTTTTCGTTCCACTGAGCGTCAGA
CCCCGTAGAAAAGATCAAAGGATCTTCTTGAGATCCTTTTTTTCTGCGCGTAATCTGCTGCTTGCAAACA
AAAAAACCACCGCTACCAGCGGTGGTTTGTTTGCCGGATCAAGAGCTACCAACTCTTTTTCCGAAGGTAA
CTGGCTTCAGCAGAGCGCAGATACCAAATACTGTTCTTCTAGTGTAGCCGTAGTTAGGCCACCACTTCAA
GAACTCTGTAGCACCGCCTACATACCTCGCTCTGCTAATCCTGTTACCAGTGGCTGCTGCCAGTGGCGAT
AAGTCGTGTCTTACCGGGTTGGACTCAAGACGATAGTTACCGGATAAGGCGCAGCGGTCGGGCTGAACGG
GGGGTTCGTGCACACAGCCCAGCTTGGAGCGAACGACCTACACCGAACTGAGATACCTACAGCGTGAGCT
ATGAGAAAGCGCCACGCTTCCCGAAGGGAGAAAGGCGGACAGGTATCCGGTAAGCGGCAGGGTCGGAACA
GGAGAGCGCACGAGGGAGCTTCCAGGGGGAAACGCCTGGTATCTTTATAGTCCTGTCGGGTTTCGCCACC
TCTGACTTGAGCGTCGATTTTTGTGATGCTCGTCAGGGGGGCGGAGCCTATGGAAAAACGCCAGCAACGC
GGCCTTTTTACGGTTCCTGGCCTTTTGCTGGCCTTTTGCTCACATGTTCTTTCCTGCGTTATCCCCTGAT
TCTGTGGATAACCGTATTACCGCCTTTGAGTGAGCTGATACCGCTCGCCGCAGCCGAACGACCGAGCGCA
GCGAGTCAGTGAGCGAGGAAGCGGAAGA
Features (pLannotate 1.2.2; 27 found; start..end, strand, type, name):
      1..93      +  CDS            lacI (fragment): lac repressor; lacI; The lac repressor binds to the lac operator to inhibit transcription in E. coli. This inhibition can be relieved by adding lactose or isopropyl-β-D-thiogalactopyranoside (IPTG).
    106..127     +  protein_bind   CAP binding site: CAP binding activates transcription in the presence of cAMP. E. coli catabolite activator protein
    142..172     +  promoter       lac promoter: promoter for the E. coli lac operon
    180..196     +  protein_bind   lac operator: The lac repressor binds to the lac operator to inhibit transcription in E. coli. This inhibition can be relieved by adding lactose or isopropyl-β-D-thiogalactopyranoside (IPTG). lac repressor encoded by lacI
    241..259     +  promoter       T3 promoter: promoter for bacteriophage T3 RNA polymerase
    287..513     +  promoter       RSV promoter: Rous sarcoma virus enhancer/promoter
    514..694     +  LTR            5' LTR (truncated): truncated 5' long terminal repeat (LTR) from HIV-1
    741..866     +  misc_feature   HIV-1 Ψ: packaging signal of human immunodeficiency virus type 1
    850..1213    +  CDS            HIV-1 gag (fragment): gag protein from human immunodeficiency virus 1; gag
   1359..1592    +  misc_feature   RRE: The Rev response element (RRE) of HIV-1 allows for Rev-dependent mRNA export from the nucleus to the cytoplasm.
   1969..1995    +  CDS            Rev (fragment): human immunodeficiency virus 1 (HIV-1) Rev protein; rev; enhances nuclear export of unspliced and incompletely spliced viral mRNAs
   1999..2239    +  promoter       U6 promoter: RNA polymerase III promoter for human U6 snRNA
   2287..2354    +  misc_RNA       tracrRNA (fragment): trans-activating CRISPR RNA for the Streptococcus pyogenes CRISPR/Cas9 system
   2403..2520    +  misc_feature   cPPT/CTS: central polypurine tract and central termination sequence of HIV-1
   2589..2800    +  promoter       EF-1α core promoter: core promoter for human elongation factor EF-1α
   2826..3425    +  CDS            PuroR (fragment): puromycin N-acetyltransferase; pac from Streptomyces; confers resistance to puromycin
   3441..4029    +  misc_feature   WPRE: woodchuck hepatitis virus posttranscriptional regulatory element
   4080..4099    +  misc_feature   cPPT/CTS (fragment): central polypurine tract and central termination sequence of HIV-1
   4101..4334    +  LTR            3' LTR (ΔU3): self-inactivating 3' long terminal repeat (LTR) from HIV-1
   4412..4533    +  polyA_signal   SV40 poly(A) signal: SV40 polyadenylation signal
   4573..4708    +  rep_origin     SV40 ori: SV40 origin of replication
   4729..4747    -  promoter       T7 promoter: promoter for bacteriophage T7 RNA polymerase
   4755..4910    +  CDS            lacZα (fragment): LacZα fragment of β-galactosidase; lacZ fragment
   4915..5343    +  rep_origin     f1 ori (sequence partly withheld): f1 bacteriophage origin of replication; arrow indicates direction of (+) strand synthesis
   5396..5500    +  promoter       AmpR promoter: bla
   5501..6361    +  CDS            AmpR: β-lactamase; bla; confers resistance to ampicillin, carbenicillin, and related antibiotics
   6532..7120    +  rep_origin     ori: high-copy-number ColE1/pMB1/pBR322/pUC origin of replication
