[The description below was written by a language model from this plasmid's Addgene catalogue record and pLannotate feature annotations shown in this document.]
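Description:
CDC25B B4.2 gRNA is a third-generation lentiviral CRISPR guide plasmid built on the pLenti-sgRNA backbone and designed to deliver a single guide RNA against human CDC25B. It is propagated in E. coli through a high-copy ColE1/pUC-type origin with ampicillin resistance (AmpR/bla). The backbone also carries an f1 origin, an SV40 origin and remnants of lac/lacZα cloning-vector sequence flanked by T3 and T7 promoters. The sequenced record is 7,302 nt, shorter than the 9,151 bp listed for the empty backbone. The likely explanation is loss of a stuffer fragment when the guide oligos were cloned into the BsmBI sites, which were destroyed in the process, although the record does not say this.

The viral genome is transcribed from an RSV promoter fused to a truncated HIV-1 5' LTR, which makes packaging Tat-independent. It contains the Ψ packaging signal with a partial gag region, the RRE for Rev-dependent nuclear export, and a cPPT/CTS. It ends in a ΔU3 self-inactivating 3' LTR followed by an SV40 polyadenylation signal. Within this frame, a human U6 RNA polymerase III promoter drives the CDC25B-targeting spacer joined to the Streptococcus pyogenes Cas9 guide scaffold (annotated as a tracrRNA fragment). A separate EF-1α core promoter expresses puromycin N-acetyltransferase, stabilised by a WPRE, so transduced mammalian cells can be selected with puromycin.

No Cas9 is encoded, so the nuclease must be supplied separately in the target cells. The plasmid belongs to a guide series used in a large-scale analysis of CRISPR/Cas9 knockouts of cell-cycle genes in human cell lines.
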