Addgene plasmid #90589: CDC25B B4.2 gRNA
Purpose: 3rd generation lentiviral gRNA plasmid targeting human CDC25B
Depositing lab: Iain Cheeseman. Depositing organization: Whitehead Institute for Biomedical Research. Publication: Large-Scale Analysis of CRISPR/Cas9 Cell-Cycle Knockouts Reveals the Diversity of p53-Dependent Responses to Cell-Cycle Defects. McKinley KL, Cheeseman IM. Dev Cell. 2017 Feb 27;40(4):405-420.e2. doi: 10.1016/j.devcel.2017.01.012. Epub 2017 Feb 16. PubMed 28216383.
Backbone
  Vector backbone: pLenti-sgRNA
  Backbone manufacturer: Eric Lander & David Sabatini labs (Addgene plasmid #71409)
  Backbone size w/o insert (bp): 9151
  Vector type: Lentiviral, CRISPR
  Selectable markers: Puromycin
Growth in bacteria
  Bacterial resistance: Ampicillin, 100 μg/mL
  Growth temperature: 37°C
  Growth strain: NEB Stable
  Copy number: Unknown
Gene/Insert
  Gene/Insert name: CDC25B (Guide Designation B4.2) (alt name: pKMKO series)
  gRNA/shRNA sequence: CACCgCAGACCATGCACGACCTCGC
  Species: H. sapiens (human)
  Promoter: U6
  Cloning method: Restriction Enzyme; 5′ cloning site BsmBI (destroyed during cloning); 3′ cloning site BsmBI (destroyed during cloning)
  Sequencing primers: 5′ hU6-F (5'-GAGGGCCTATTTCCCATGATT-3'); 3′ EF1a-R (5'-CACGGCGACTACTGCACTTA-3')
Terms and licenses: Academic/Nonprofit Terms; Industry Terms: Not Available to Industry
Depositor comments: Please note that gRNA target sequence listed is not strictly the 20nt spacer sequence, but also contains the 5' BsmBI overhang. For more information about knockout human cell lines generated using this plasmid, please see http://cellcycleknockouts.wi.mit.edu/ .
How to cite: CDC25B B4.2 gRNA was a gift from Iain Cheeseman (Addgene plasmid # 90589 ; http://n2t.net/addgene:90589 ; RRID:Addgene_90589)
